>Addgene plasmid #142447 | TFORF0072 | addgene full sequence | sequence record 353760 | Addgene NGS Result
GGCTCCGGTGCCCGTCAGTGGGCAGAGCGCACATCGCCCACAGTCCCCGAGAAGTTGGGGGGAGGGGTCG
GCAATTGAACCGGTGCCTAGAGAAGGTGGCGCGGGGTAAACTGGGAAAGTGATGTCGTGTACTGGCTCCG
CCTTTTTCCCGAGGGTGGGGGAGAACCGTATATAAGTGCAGTAGTCGCCGTGAACGTTCTTTTTCGCAAC
GGGTTTGCCGCCAGAACACAGGTAAGTGCCGTGTGTGGTTCCCGCGGGCCTGGCCTCTTTACGGGTTATG
GCCCTTGCGTGCCTTGAATTACTTCCACCTGGCTGCAGTACGTGATTCTTGATCCCGAGCTTCGGGTTGG
AAGTGGGTGGGAGAGTTCGAGGCCTTGCGCTTAAGGAGCCCCTTCGCCTCGTGCTTGAGTTGAGGCCTGG
CCTGGGCGCTGGGGCCGCCGCGTGCGAATCTGGTGGCACCTTCGCGCCTGTCTCGCTGCTTTCGATAAGT
CTCTAGCCATTTAAAATTTTTGATGACCTGCTGCGACGCTTTTTTTCTGGCAAGATAGTCTTGTAAATGC
GGGCCAAGATCTGCACACTGGTATTTCGGTTTTTGGGGCCGCGGGCGGCGACGGGGCCCGTGCGTCCCAG
CGCACATGTTCGGCGAGGCGGGGCCTGCGAGCGCGGCCACCGAGAATCGGACGGGGGTAGTCTCAAGCTG
GCCGGCCTGCTCTGGTGCCTGGCCTCGCGCCGCCGTGTATCGCCCCGCCCTGGGCGGCAAGGCTGGCCCG
GTCGGCACCAGTTGCGTGAGCGGAAAGATGGCCGCTTCCCGGCCCTGCTGCAGGGAGCTCAAAATGGAGG
ACGCGGCGCTCGGGAGAGCGGGCGGGTGAGTCACCCACACAAAGGAAAAGGGCCTTTCCGTCCTCAGCCG
TCGCTTCATGTGACTCCACGGAGTACCGGGCGCCGTCCAGGCACCTCGATTAGTTCTCGAGCTTTTGGAG
TACGTCGTCTTTAGGTTGGGGGGAGGGGTTTTATGCGATGGAGTTTCCCCACACTGAGTGGGTGGAGACT
GAAGTTAGGCCAGCTTGGCACTTGATGTAATTCTCCTTGGAATTTGCCCTTTTTGAGTTTGGATCTTGGT
TCATTCTCAAGCCTCAGACAGTGGTTCAAAGTTTTTTTCTTCCATTTCAGGTGTCGTGAGGCTAGCACCG
CCACCATGAGCTTTGATCCAAACCTTCTCCACAACAATGGACATAATGGGTACCCTAATGGTACTTCAGC
AGCACTGCGTGAAACTGGGGTTATTGAAAAACTGTTAACCTCTTACGGATTTATTCAGTGTTCAGAACGT
CAAGCTAGACTTTTCTTCCACTGTTCACAGTATAATGGCAACCTGCAAGACTTAAAAGTAGGAGATGATG
TTGAATTTGAAGTATCATCGGACCGACGGACTGGGAAACCCATTGCTGTTAAACTGGTGAAGATAAAACA
AGAAATCCTCCCTGAAGAACGAATGAATGGACAAGTTGTGTGCGCTGTTCCTCACAACTTAGAGAGTAAA
TCTCCAGCTGCCCCGGGTCAGAGTCCAACAGGGAGTGTATGCTACGAACGTAATGGGGAAGTGTTTTATC
TGACTTACACCCCTGAAGATGTCGAAGGGAACGTTCAGCTGGAAACTGGAGATAAAATAAACTTTGTAAT
TGATAACAATAAACATACTGGTGCTGTAAGTGCTCGCAACATTATGCTGTTGAAAAAGAAACAAGCCCGC
TGTCAGGGAGTAGTTTGTGCCATGAAGGAGGCATTTGGCTTTATTGAAAGAGGTGATGTTGTAAAAGAGA
TATTCTTTCACTATAGTGAATTTAAGGGTGACTTAGAAACCTTACAGCCTGGCGATGATGTGGAATTCAC
AATCAAGGACAGAAATGGTAAAGAAGTTGCAACAGATGTCAGACTATTGCCTCAAGGAACAGTCATTTTT
GAAGATATCAGCATTGAACATTTTGAAGGAACTGTAACCAAAGTTATCCCAAAAGTACCCAGTAAAAACC
AGAATGACCCATTGCCAGGACGCATCAAAGTTGACTTTGTGATCCCTAAAGAACTTCCCTTTGGAGACAA
AGATACGAAATCCAAGGTGACCCTGCTGGAAGGTGACCATGTTAGGTTTAATATTTCAACAGACCGACGT
GACAAATTAGAGCGAGCAACCAATATAGAAGTTCTGTCAAATACATTTCAGTTCACTAATGAA
[216 nt withheld, positions 2234-2449]
TCATTTCATTCCCATTCAGATCACCGTTTTCTGGGCACGGTAGAAAAAGAAGCCACTTTTTCCAATCCTA
AAACCACTAGCCCAAATAAAGGCAAAGAGAAGGAGGCTGAGGATGGCATTATTGCTTATGATGACTGTGG
GGTGAAACTGACTATTGCTTTTCAAGCCAAGGATGTGGAAGGATCTACTTCTCCTCAAATAGGAGATAAG
GTTGAATTTAGTATTAGTGACAAACAGAGGCCTGGACAGCAGGTTGCAACTTGTGTGCGACTTTTAGGTC
GTAATTCTAACTCCAAGAGGCTCTTGGGTTATGTGGCAACTCTGAAGGATAATTTTGGATTTATTGAAAC
AGCCAATCATGATAAGGAAATCTTTTTCCATTACAGTGAGTTCTCTGGTGATGTTGATAGCCTGGAACTG
GGGGACATGGTCGAGTATAGCTTGTCCAAAGGCAAAGGCAACAAAGTCAGTGCAGAAAAAGTGAACAAAA
CACACTCAGTGAATGGCATTACTGAGGAAGCTGATCCCACCATTTACTCTGGCAAAGTAATTCGCCCCCT
GAGGAGTGTTGATCCAACACAGACTGAGTACCAAGGAATGATTGAGATTGTGGAGGAGGGCGATATGAAA
GGTGAGGTCTATCCATTTGGCATCGTTGGGATGGCCAACAAAGGGGATTGCCTGCAGAAAGGGGAGAGCG
TCAAGTTCCAATTGTGTGTCCTGGGCCAAAATGCACAAACTATGGCTTACAACATCACACCCCTGCGCAG
GGCCACAGTGGAATGTGTGAAAGATCAGTTTGGCTTCATTAACTATGAAGTAGGAGATAGCAAGAAGCTC
TTTTTCCATGTGAAAGAAGTTCAGGATGGCATTGAGCTACAGGCAGGAGATGAGGTGGAGTTCTCAGTGA
TTCTTAATCAGCGCACTGGCAAGTGCAGCGCCTGTAATGTTTGGCGAGTCTGTGAGGGCCCCAAGGCTGT
TGCAGCTCCTCGACCTGATCGGTTGGTCAATCGCTTGAAGAATATCACTCTGGATGATGCCAGTGCTCCT
CGCCTAATGGTTCTTCGTCAGCCAAGGGGACCAGATAACTCAATGGGGTTTGGTGCAGAAAGAAAGATCC
GTCAAGCTGGTGTCATTGACTAGTAATGAACTAGTCCGTAACTTGAAAGTATTTCGATTTCTTGGCTTTA
TATATCTTGTGGAAAGGACGAAGCTATAAATACGTGTATAAACCCACGCGTTAAGTCGACAATCAACCTC
TGGATTACAAAATTTGTGAAAGATTGACTGGTATTCTTAACTATGTTGCTCCTTTTACGCTATGTGGATA
CGCTGCTTTAATGCCTTTGTATCATGCTATTGCTTCCCGTATGGCTTTCATTTTCTCCTCCTTGTATAAA
TCCTGGTTGCTGTCTCTTTATGAGGAGTTGTGGCCCGTTGTCAGGCAACGTGGCGTGGTGTGCACTGTGT
TTGCTGACGCAACCCCCACTGGTTGGGGCATTGCCACCACCTGTCAGCTCCTTTCCGGGACTTTCGCTTT
CCCCCTCCCTATTGCCACGGCGGAACTCATCGCCGCCTGCCTTGCCCGCTGCTGGACAGGGGCTCGGCTG
TTGGGCACTGACAATTCCGTGGTGTTGTCGGGGAAATCATCGTCCTTTCCTTGGCTGCTCGCCTGTGTTG
CCACCTGGATTCTGCGCGGGACGTCCTTCTGCTACGTCCCTTCGGCCCTCAATCCAGCGGACCTTCCTTC
CCGCGGCCTGCTGCCGGCTCTGCGGCCTCTTCCGCGTCTTCGCCTTCGCCCTCAGACGAGTCGGATCTCC
CTTTGGGCCGCCTCCCCGCGTCGACTTTAAGACCAATGACTTACAAGGCAGCTGTAGATCTTAGCCACTT
TTTAAAAGAAAAGGGGGGACTGGAAGGGCTAATTCACTCCCAACGAAGACAAGATCTGCTTTTTGCTTGT
ACTGGGTCTCTCTGGTTAGACCAGATCTGAGCCTGGGAGCTCTCTGGCTAACTAGGGAACCCACTGCTTA
AGCCTCAATAAAGCTTGCCTTGAGTGCTTCAAGTAGTGTGTGCCCGTCTGTTGTGTGACTCTGGTAACTA
GAGATCCCTCAGACCCTTTTAGTCAGTGTGGAAAATCTCTAGCAGTACGTATAGTAGTTCATGTCATCTT
ATTATTCAGTATTTATAACTTGCAAAGAAATGAATATCAGAGAGTGAGAGGAACTTGTTTATTGCAGCTT
ATAATGGTTACAAATAAAGCAATAGCATCACAAATTTCACAAATAAAGCATTTTTTTCACTGCATTCTAG
TTGTGGTTTGTCCAAACTCATCAATGTATCTTATCATGTCTGGCTCTAGCTATCCCGCCCCTAACTCCGC
CCATCCCGCCCCTAACTCCGCCCAGTTCCGCCCATTCTCCGCCCCATGGCTGACTAATTTTTTTTATTTA
TGCAGAGGCCGAGGCCGCCTCGGCCTCTGAGCTATTCCAGAAGTAGTGAGGAGGCTTTTTTGGAGGCCTA
GGGACGTACCCAATTCGCCCTATAGTGAGTCGTATTACGCGCGCTCACTGGCCGTCGTTTTACAACGTCG
TGACTGGGAAAACCCTGGCGTTACCCAACTTAATCGCCTTGCAGCACATCCCCCTTTCGCCAGCTGGCGT
AATAGCGAAGAGGCCCGCACCGATCGCCCTTCCCAACAGTTGCGCAGCCTGAATGGCGAATGGG
[124 nt withheld, positions 5174-5297]
C
[91 nt withheld, positions 5299-5389]
A
[49 nt withheld, positions 5391-5439]
CCTTTGACGTTGGAGTCCACGTTCTTT
[37 nt withheld, positions 5467-5503]
ACCCTATCTCGGTCTATTCTTTTGATTTATAAGGGATTTTGCCGATTTCGGCCTATTGGTTAAAAAATGA
GCTGATTTAACAAAAATTTAACGCGAATTTTAACAAAATATTAACGCTTACAATTTAGGTGGCACTTTTC
GGGGAAATGTGCGCGGAACCCCTATTTGTTTATTTTTCTAAATACATTCAAATATGTATCCGCTCATGAG
ACAATAACCCTGATAAATGCTTCAATAATATTGAAAAAGGAAGAGTATGAGTATTCAACATTTCCGTGTC
GCCCTTATTCCCTTTTTTGCGGCATTTTGCCTTCCTGTTTTTGCTCACCCAGAAACGCTGGTGAAAGTAA
AAGATGCTGAAGATCAGTTGGGTGCACGAGTGGGTTACATCGAACTGGATCTCAACAGCGGTAAGATCCT
TGAGAGTTTTCGCCCCGAAGAACGTTTTCCAATGATGAGCACTTTTAAAGTTCTGCTATGTGGCGCGGTA
TTATCCCGTATTGACGCCGGGCAAGAGCAACTCGGTCGCCGCATACACTATTCTCAGAATGACTTGGTTG
AGTACTCACCAGTCACAGAAAAGCATCTTACGGATGGCATGACAGTAAGAGAATTATGCAGTGCTGCCAT
AACCATGAGTGATAACACTGCGGCCAACTTACTTCTGACAACGATCGGAGGACCGAAGGAGCTAACCGCT
TTTTTGCACAACATGGGGGATCATGTAACTCGCCTTGATCGTTGGGAACCGGAGCTGAATGAAGCCATAC
CAAACGACGAGCGTGACACCACGATGCCTGTAGCAATGGCAACAACGTTGCGCAAACTATTAACTGGCGA
ACTACTTACTCTAGCTTCCCGGCAACAATTAATAGACTGGATGGAGGCGGATAAAGTTGCAGGACCACTT
CTGCGCTCGGCCCTTCCGGCTGGCTGGTTTATTGCTGATAAATCTGGAGCCGGTGAGCGTGGGTCTCGCG
GTATCATTGCAGCACTGGGGCCAGATGGTAAGCCCTCCCGTATCGTAGTTATCTACACGACGGGGAGTCA
GGCAACTATGGATGAACGAAATAGACAGATCGCTGAGATAGGTGCCTCACTGATTAAGCATTGGTAACTG
TCAGACCAAGTTTACTCATATATACTTTAGATTGATTTAAAACTTCATTTTTAATTTAAAAGGATCTAGG
TGAAGATCCTTTTTGATAATCTCATGACCAAAATCCCTTAACGTGAGTTTTCGTTCCACTGAGCGTCAGA
CCCCGTAGAAAAGATCAAAGGATCTTCTTGAGATCCTTTTTTTCTGCGCGTAATCTGCTGCTTGCAAACA
AAAAAACCACCGCTACCAGCGGTGGTTTGTTTGCCGGATCAAGAGCTACCAACTCTTTTTCCGAAGGTAA
CTGGCTTCAGCAGAGCGCAGATACCAAATACTGTTCTTCTAGTGTAGCCGTAGTTAGGCCACCACTTCAA
GAACTCTGTAGCACCGCCTACATACCTCGCTCTGCTAATCCTGTTACCAGTGGCTGCTGCCAGTGGCGAT
AAGTCGTGTCTTACCGGGTTGGACTCAAGACGATAGTTACCGGATAAGGCGCAGCGGTCGGGCTGAACGG
GGGGTTCGTGCACACAGCCCAGCTTGGAGCGAACGACCTACACCGAACTGAGATACCTACAGCGTGAGCT
ATGAGAAAGCGCCACGCTTCCCGAAGGGAGAAAGGCGGACAGGTATCCGGTAAGCGGCAGGGTCGGAACA
GGAGAGCGCACGAGGGAGCTTCCAGGGGGAAACGCCTGGTATCTTTATAGTCCTGTCGGGTTTCGCCACC
TCTGACTTGAGCGTCGATTTTTGTGATGCTCGTCAGGGGGGCGGAGCCTATGGAAAAACGCCAGCAACGC
GGCCTTTTTACGGTTCCTGGCCTTTTGCTGGCCTTTTGCTCACATGTTCTTTCCTGCGTTATCCCCTGAT
TCTGTGGATAACCGTATTACCGCCTTTGAGTGAGCTGATACCGCTCGCCGCAGCCGAACGACCGAGCGCA
GCGAGTCAGTGAGCGAGGAAGCGGAAGAGCGCCCAATACGCAAACCGCCTCTCCCCGCGCGTTGGCCGAT
TCATTAATGCAGCTGGCACGACAGGTTTCCCGACTGGAAAGCGGGCAGTGAGCGCAACGCAATTAATGTG
AGTTAGCTCACTCATTAGGCACCCCAGGCTTTACACTTTATGCTTCCGGCTCGTATGTTGTGTGGAATTG
TGAGCGGATAACAATTTCACACAGGAAACAGCTATGACCATGATTACGCCAAGCGCGCAATTAACCCTCA
CTAAAGGGAACAAAAGCTGGAGCTGCAAGCTTAATGTAGTCTTATGCAATACTCTTGTAGTCTTGCAACA
TGGTAACGATGAGTTAGCAACATGCCTTACAAGGAGAGAAAAAGCACCGTGCATGCCGATTGGTGGAAGT
AAGGTGGTACGATCGTGCCTTATTAGGAAGGCAACAGACGGGTCTGACATGGATTGGACGAACCACTGAA
TTGCCGCATTGCAGAGATATTGTATTTAAGTGCCTAGCTCGATACATAAACGGGTCTCTCTGGTTAGACC
AGATCTGAGCCTGGGAGCTCTCTGGCTAACTAGGGAACCCACTGCTTAAGCCTCAATAAAGCTTGCCTTG
AGTGCTTCAAGTAGTGTGTGCCCGTCTGTTGTGTGACTCTGGTAACTAGAGATCCCTCAGACCCTTTTAG
TCAGTGTGGAAAATCTCTAGCAGTGGCGCCCGAACAGGGACTTGAAAGCGAAAGGGAAACCAGAGGAGCT
CTCTCGACGCAGGACTCGGCTTGCTGAAGCGCGCACGGCAAGAGGCGAGGGGCGGCGACTGGTGAGTACG
CCAAAAATTTTGACTAGCGGAGGCTAGAAGGAGAGAGATGGGTGCGAGAGCGTCAGTATTAAGCGGGGGA
GAATTAGATCGCGATGGGAAAAAATTCGGTTAAGGCCAGGGGGAAAGAAAAAATATAAATTAAAACATAT
AGTATGGGCAAGCAGGGAGCTAGAACGATTCGCAGTTAATCCTGGCCTGTTAGAAACATCAGAAGGCTGT
AGACAAATACTGGGACAGCTACAACCATCCCTTCAGACAGGATCAGAAGAACTTAGATCATTATATAATA
CAGTAGCAACCCTCTATTGTGTGCATCAAAGGATAGAGATAAAAGACACCAAGGAAGCTTTAGACAAGAT
AGAGGAAGAGCAAAACAAAAGTAAGACCACCGCACAGCAAGCGGCCGCTGATCTTCAGACCTGGAGGAGG
AGATATGAGGGACAATTGGAGAAGTGAATTATATAAATATAAAGTAGTAAAAATTGAACCATTAGGAGTA
GCACCCACCAAGGCAAAGAGAAGAGTGGTGCAGAGAGAAAAAAGAGCAGTGGGAATAGGAGCTTTGTTCC
TTGGGTTCTTGGGAGCAGCAGGAAGCACTATGGGCGCAGCGTCAATGACGCTGACGGTACAGGCCAGACA
ATTATTGTCTGGTATAGTGCAGCAGCAGAACAATTTGCTGAGGGCTATTGAGGCGCAACAGCATCTGTTG
CAACTCACAGTCTGGGGCATCAAGCAGCTCCAGGCAAGAATCCTGGCTGTGGAAAGATACCTAAAGGATC
AACAGCTCCTGGGGATTTGGGGTTGCTCTGGAAAACTCATTTGCACCACTGCTGTGCCTTGGAATGCTAG
TTGGAGTAATAAATCTCTGGAACAGATTTGGAATCACACGACCTGGATGGAGTGGGACAGAGAAATTAAC
AATTACACAAGCTTAATACACTCCTTAATTGAAGAATCGCAAAACCAGCAAGAAAAGAATGAACAAGAAT
TATTGGAATTAGATAAATGGGCAAGTTTGTGGAATTGGTTTAACATAACAAATTGGCTGTGGTATATAAA
ATTATTCATAATGATAGTAGGAGGCTTGGTAGGTTTAAGAATAGTTTTTGCTGTACTTTCTATAGTGAAT
AGAGTTAGGCAGGGATATTCACCATTATCGTTTCAGACCCACCTCCCAACCCCGAGGGGACCCATGCATT
GCATCTCAATTAGTCAGCAACCAGGTGTGGAAAGTCCCCAGGCTCCCCAGCAGGCAGAAGTATGCAAAGC
ATGCGTCTCAATTAGTCAGCAACCATAGTCCCGCCCCTAACTCCGCCCATCCCGCCCCTAACTCCGCCCA
GTTCCGCCCATTCTCCGCCCCATGGCTGACTAATTTTTTTTATTTATGCAGAGGCCGAGGCCGCCTCGGC
CTCTGAGCTATTCCAGAAGTAGTGAGGAGGCTTTTTTGGAGGCCTAGGCTTTTGCAAAAAGCTTTCTAGA
GGTACCACCGGAGCTTACCATGACCGAGTACAAGCCCACGGTGCGCCTCGCCACCCGCGACGACGTCCCC
AGGGCCGTACGCACCCTCGCCGCCGCGTTCGCCGACTACCCCGCCACGCGCCACACCGTCGATCCGGACC
GCCACATCGAGCGGGTCACCGAGCTGCAAGAACTCTTCCTCACGCGCGTCGGGCTCGACATCGGCAAGGT
GTGGGTCGCGGACGACGGCGCCGCCGTGGCGGTCTGGACCACGCCGGAGAGCGTCGAAGCGGGGGCGGTG
TTCGCCGAGATCGGCCCGCGCATGGCCGAGTTGAGCGGTTCCCGGCTGGCCGCGCAGCAACAGATGGAAG
GCCTCCTGGCGCCGCACCGGCCCAAGGAGCCCGCGTGGTTCCTGGCCACCGTCGGCGTCTCGCCCGACCA
CCAGGGCAAGGGTCTGGGCAGCGCCGTCGTGCTCCCCGGAGTGGAGGCGGCCGAGCGCGCCGGGGTGCCC
GCCTTCCTGGAGACCTCCGCGCCCCGCAACCTCCCCTTCTACGAGCGGCTCGGCTTCACCGTCACCGCCG
ACGTCGAGGTGCCCGAAGGACCGCGCACCTGGTGCATGACCCGCAAGCCCGGTGCCAGTTAACGAATTCT
AGATCTTGAGACAAATGGCAGTATTCATCCACAATTTTAAAAGAAAAGGGGGGATTGGGGGGTACAGTGC
AGGGGAAAGAATAGTAGACATAATAGCAACAGACATACAAACTAAAGAATTACAAAAACAAATTACAAAA
ATTCAAAATTTTCGGGTTTATTACAGGGACAGCAGAGATCCACTTTGGCGCCGGCTCGAGGCCTGCAGGT
GCAAAGATGGATAAAGTTTTAAACAGAGAGGAATCTTTGCAGCTAATGGACCTTCTAGGTCTTGAAAGGA
GTGGGAATT
Features (pLannotate 1.2.2; 31 found; start..end, strand, type, name):
      1..1179    +  promoter       EF-1α promoter: strong constitutive promoter for human elongation factor EF-1α
   1196..3589    +  CDS            CSDE1 (sequence partly withheld): CSDE1_HUMAN - Also known as D1S155E, KIAA0885, NRU, UNR. Experimental evidence at protein level: Swiss-Prot protein existence level 1. (Microbial infection) Required for internal initiation of translation of human rhinovirus RNA. From Homo sapiens (Human).
   3605..3658    +  promoter       U6 promoter (fragment): RNA polymerase III promoter for human U6 snRNA
   3700..4288    +  misc_feature   WPRE: woodchuck hepatitis virus posttranscriptional regulatory element
   4339..4358    +  misc_feature   cPPT/CTS (fragment): central polypurine tract and central termination sequence of HIV-1
   4360..4593    +  LTR            3' LTR (ΔU3): self-inactivating 3' long terminal repeat (LTR) from HIV-1
   4671..4792    +  polyA_signal   SV40 poly(A) signal: SV40 polyadenylation signal
   4832..4967    +  rep_origin     SV40 ori: SV40 origin of replication
   4988..5006    -  promoter       T7 promoter: promoter for bacteriophage T7 RNA polymerase
   5014..5169    +  CDS            lacZα (fragment): LacZα fragment of β-galactosidase; lacZ fragment
   5174..5602    +  rep_origin     f1 ori (sequence partly withheld): f1 bacteriophage origin of replication; arrow indicates direction of (+) strand synthesis
   5655..5759    +  promoter       AmpR promoter: bla
   5760..6620    +  CDS            AmpR: β-lactamase; bla; confers resistance to ampicillin, carbenicillin, and related antibiotics
   6791..7379    +  rep_origin     ori: high-copy-number ColE1/pMB1/pBR322/pUC origin of replication
   7562..7654    +  CDS            lacI (fragment): lac repressor; lacI; The lac repressor binds to the lac operator to inhibit transcription in E. coli. This inhibition can be relieved by adding lactose or isopropyl-β-D-thiogalactopyranoside (IPTG).
   7667..7688    +  protein_bind   CAP binding site: CAP binding activates transcription in the presence of cAMP. E. coli catabolite activator protein
   7703..7733    +  promoter       lac promoter: promoter for the E. coli lac operon
   7737..7759    +  protein_bind   lac operator (fragment): The lac repressor binds to the lac operator to inhibit transcription in E. coli. This inhibition can be relieved by adding lactose or isopropyl-β-D-thiogalactopyranoside (IPTG). lac repressor encoded by lacI
   7802..7820    +  promoter       T3 promoter: promoter for bacteriophage T3 RNA polymerase
   7848..8074    +  promoter       RSV promoter: Rous sarcoma virus enhancer/promoter
   8075..8255    +  LTR            5' LTR (truncated): truncated 5' long terminal repeat (LTR) from HIV-1
   8302..8427    +  misc_feature   HIV-1 Ψ: packaging signal of human immunodeficiency virus type 1
   8411..8774    +  CDS            HIV-1 gag (fragment): gag protein from human immunodeficiency virus 1; gag
   8920..9153    +  misc_feature   RRE: The Rev response element (RRE) of HIV-1 allows for Rev-dependent mRNA export from the nucleus to the cytoplasm.
   9530..9556    +  CDS            Rev (fragment): human immunodeficiency virus 1 (HIV-1) Rev protein; rev; enhances nuclear export of unspliced and incompletely spliced viral mRNAs
   9563..9586    +  promoter       SV40 promoter (fragment): SV40 early promoter
   9587..9658    +  promoter       SV40 promoter (fragment): SV40 enhancer and early promoter
   9682..9817    +  rep_origin     SV40 ori: SV40 origin of replication
   9863..10459   +  CDS            PuroR (fragment): puromycin N-acetyltransferase; pac from Streptomyces; confers resistance to puromycin
  10508..10625   +  misc_feature   cPPT/CTS: central polypurine tract and central termination sequence of HIV-1
  10690..10756   +  CDS            small t antigen (fragment): SV40 (simian virus 40) small t antigen
