[The description below was written by a language model from this plasmid's Addgene catalogue record and pLannotate feature annotations shown in this document.]
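Description:
TFORF0072 is a lentiviral mammalian expression plasmid built on the pLX_TRC317 backbone from the Broad Institute Genetic Perturbation Platform. It carries the human CSDE1 open reading frame (also known as UNR or D1S155E) as one member of a barcoded transcription factor ORF collection. The sequenced record is about 10.8 kb. In bacteria the plasmid replicates from a high-copy ColE1/pUC-type origin and is selected with ampicillin through the β-lactamase gene. An f1 origin and remnants of lac and phage-promoter cloning sequences are also present in the backbone. The depositor warns that the plasmid can recombine, which is a common concern with LTR-containing vectors.

The viral portion has a third-generation, self-inactivating layout. An RSV promoter drives a truncated HIV-1 5' LTR, followed by the Ψ packaging signal with a gag fragment, the Rev response element, a central polypurine tract, and a ΔU3 3' LTR with a downstream SV40 polyadenylation signal. Between the LTRs there are two expression units. An SV40 early promoter drives puromycin N-acetyltransferase for selecting transduced cells. The strong constitutive EF-1α promoter drives the synthesized CSDE1 coding sequence, and a WPRE downstream enhances transcript stability and expression.

According to the catalogue entry, each vector in the series carries a unique 24-bp barcode, although the feature table does not annotate it. The barcode allows the overexpressed ORF to be identified by sequencing in pooled screens. Such screens, including those for factors that drive directed cell differentiation, are the intended use of the construct.
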