Addgene plasmid #142447: TFORF0072
Purpose: Lentiviral vector for overexpressing transcription factor ORFs with unique 24-bp barcodes. Barcodes facilitate identification of transcription factors in pooled screens.
Depositing lab: Feng Zhang. Depositing organization: Broad Institute. Publication: A transcription factor atlas of directed differentiation. Joung J, Ma S, Tay T, Geiger-Schuller KR, Kirchgatterer PC, Verdine VK, Guo B, Arias-Garcia MA, Allen WE, Singh A, Kuksenko O, Abudayyeh OO, Gootenberg JS, Fu Z, Macrae RK, Buenrostro JD, Regev A, Zhang F. Cell. 2023 Jan 5;186(1):209-229.e26. doi: 10.1016/j.cell.2022.11.026. PubMed 36608654.
Backbone
  Vector backbone: pLX_TRC317
  Backbone manufacturer: Broad Institute Genetic Perturbation Platform
  Backbone size w/o insert (bp): 8264
  Vector type: Mammalian Expression, Lentiviral
  Selectable markers: Puromycin
Growth in bacteria
  Bacterial resistance: Ampicillin, 100 μg/mL
  Growth temperature: 37°C
  Growth strain: NEB Stable
  Copy number: High Copy
Gene/Insert
  Gene/Insert name: CSDE1
  Species: H. sapiens (human)
  Insert size (bp): 2498
  Entrez Gene: CSDE1 (a.k.a. D1S155E, UNR)
  Promoter: EF1a
  Cloning method: Unknown
  Sequencing primers: 5′ GGGTGGAGACTGAAGTTAGGCCAG; 3′ CACATAGCGTAAAAGGAGCAACATAG
Terms and licenses: Academic/Nonprofit Terms; Industry Terms: Not Available to Industry
Depositor comments: NM_001007553,NM_001242892,ENST00000358528,ENST00000534699 . The transcription factor ORF portion of this plasmid was synthesized by Genewiz. Please test multiple small colonies in case of plasmid recombination. To make this collection available in a timely manner, a portion of this collection was not fully sequenced by Addgene. If an Addgene verified full plasmid sequence is not available, please contact us prior to placing an order to request the full sequence.
How to cite: TFORF0072 was a gift from Feng Zhang (Addgene plasmid # 142447 ; http://n2t.net/addgene:142447 ; RRID:Addgene_142447)
