>Addgene plasmid #142447 | TFORF0072 | depositor partial sequence | sequence record 279479 | Insert
ACCGCCACCATGAGCTTTGATCCAAACCTTCTCCACAACAATGGACATAATGGGTACCCTAATGGTACTT
CAGCAGCACTGCGTGAAACTGGGGTTATTGAAAAACTGTTAACCTCTTACGGATTTATTCAGTGTTCAGA
ACGTCAAGCTAGACTTTTCTTCCACTGTTCACAGTATAATGGCAACCTGCAAGACTTAAAAGTAGGAGAT
GATGTTGAATTTGAAGTATCATCGGACCGACGGACTGGGAAACCCATTGCTGTTAAACTGGTGAAGATAA
AACAAGAAATCCTCCCTGAAGAACGAATGAATGGACAAGTTGTGTGCGCTGTTCCTCACAACTTAGAGAG
TAAATCTCCAGCTGCCCCGGGTCAGAGTCCAACAGGGAGTGTATGCTACGAACGTAATGGGGAAGTGTTT
TATCTGACTTACACCCCTGAAGATGTCGAAGGGAACGTTCAGCTGGAAACTGGAGATAAAATAAACTTTG
TAATTGATAACAATAAACATACTGGTGCTGTAAGTGCTCGCAACATTATGCTGTTGAAAAAGAAACAAGC
CCGCTGTCAGGGAGTAGTTTGTGCCATGAAGGAGGCATTTGGCTTTATTGAAAGAGGTGATGTTGTAAAA
GAGATATTCTTTCACTATAGTGAATTTAAGGGTGACTTAGAAACCTTACAGCCTGGCGATGATGTGGAAT
TCACAATCAAGGACAGAAATGGTAAAGAAGTTGCAACAGATGTCAGACTATTGCCTCAAGGAACAGTCAT
TTTTGAAGATATCAGCATTGAACATTTTGAAGGAACTGTAACCAAAGTTATCCCAAAAGTACCCAGTAAA
AACCAGAATGACCCATTGCCAGGACGCATCAAAGTTGACTTTGTGATCCCTAAAGAACTTCCCTTTGGAG
ACAAAGATACGAAATCCAAGGTGACCCTGCTGGAAGGTGACCATGTTAGGTTTAATATTTCAACAGACCG
ACGTGACAAATTAGAGCGAGCAACCAATATAGAAGTTCTGTCAAATACATTTCAGTTCACTAATGAA
[216 nt withheld, positions 1048-1263]
TCATTTCATTCCCATTCAGATCACCGTTTTCTGGGCACGGTAGAAAAAGAAGCCACTTTTTCCAATCCTA
AAACCACTAGCCCAAATAAAGGCAAAGAGAAGGAGGCTGAGGATGGCATTATTGCTTATGATGACTGTGG
GGTGAAACTGACTATTGCTTTTCAAGCCAAGGATGTGGAAGGATCTACTTCTCCTCAAATAGGAGATAAG
GTTGAATTTAGTATTAGTGACAAACAGAGGCCTGGACAGCAGGTTGCAACTTGTGTGCGACTTTTAGGTC
GTAATTCTAACTCCAAGAGGCTCTTGGGTTATGTGGCAACTCTGAAGGATAATTTTGGATTTATTGAAAC
AGCCAATCATGATAAGGAAATCTTTTTCCATTACAGTGAGTTCTCTGGTGATGTTGATAGCCTGGAACTG
GGGGACATGGTCGAGTATAGCTTGTCCAAAGGCAAAGGCAACAAAGTCAGTGCAGAAAAAGTGAACAAAA
CACACTCAGTGAATGGCATTACTGAGGAAGCTGATCCCACCATTTACTCTGGCAAAGTAATTCGCCCCCT
GAGGAGTGTTGATCCAACACAGACTGAGTACCAAGGAATGATTGAGATTGTGGAGGAGGGCGATATGAAA
GGTGAGGTCTATCCATTTGGCATCGTTGGGATGGCCAACAAAGGGGATTGCCTGCAGAAAGGGGAGAGCG
TCAAGTTCCAATTGTGTGTCCTGGGCCAAAATGCACAAACTATGGCTTACAACATCACACCCCTGCGCAG
GGCCACAGTGGAATGTGTGAAAGATCAGTTTGGCTTCATTAACTATGAAGTAGGAGATAGCAAGAAGCTC
TTTTTCCATGTGAAAGAAGTTCAGGATGGCATTGAGCTACAGGCAGGAGATGAGGTGGAGTTCTCAGTGA
TTCTTAATCAGCGCACTGGCAAGTGCAGCGCCTGTAATGTTTGGCGAGTCTGTGAGGGCCCCAAGGCTGT
TGCAGCTCCTCGACCTGATCGGTTGGTCAATCGCTTGAAGAATATCACTCTGGATGATGCCAGTGCTCCT
CGCCTAATGGTTCTTCGTCAGCCAAGGGGACCAGATAACTCAATGGGGTTTGGTGCAGAAAGAAAGATCC
GTCAAGCTGGTGTCATTGACTAGTAATGAACTAGTCCGTAACTTGAAAGTATTTCGATTTCTTGGCTTTA
TATATCTTGTGGAAAGGACGAAGCTATAAATACGTGTATAAACCC
