>Addgene plasmid #142447 | TFORF0072 | depositor partial sequence | sequence record 279480 | Barcode
AGCTATAAATACGTGTATAAACCC
